Addgene plasmid #177618: pCherryGFP-CoV2-WT
Purpose: Dual fluorescent protein reporter for SARS-CoV-2 programmed -1 ribosomal frameshifting
Depositing lab: Junjie Guo. Depositing organization: Yale University. Publication: Restriction of SARS-CoV-2 replication by targeting programmed -1 ribosomal frameshifting. Sun Y, Abriola L, Niederer RO, Pedersen SF, Alfajaro MM, Silva Monteiro V, Wilen CB, Ho YC, Gilbert WV, Surovtseva YV, Lindenbach BD, Guo JU. Proc Natl Acad Sci U S A. 2021 Jun 29;118(26). pii: 2023051118. doi: 10.1073/pnas.2023051118. PubMed 34185680.
Backbone
  Vector backbone: pUbC
  Vector type: Mammalian Expression, Lentiviral
  Selectable markers: Puromycin
Growth in bacteria
  Bacterial resistance: Ampicillin, 100 μg/mL
  Growth temperature: 30°C
  Growth strain: NEB Stable
  Copy number: High Copy
Gene/Insert
  Gene/Insert name: SARS-CoV-2 FSE
  Species: SARS-CoV-2
  Insert size (bp): 86
Terms and licenses: Academic/Nonprofit Terms; Industry Terms: Not Available to Industry
How to cite: pCherryGFP-CoV2-WT was a gift from Junjie Guo (Addgene plasmid # 177618 ; http://n2t.net/addgene:177618 ; RRID:Addgene_177618)
