[The description below was written by a language model from this plasmid's Addgene catalogue record and pLannotate feature annotations shown in this document.]
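Description:
pCherryGFP-CoV2-WT is a lentiviral mammalian expression plasmid built on the pUbC backbone that serves as a dual fluorescent protein reporter for SARS-CoV-2 programmed -1 ribosomal frameshifting. It is propagated in E. coli through a high-copy ColE1/pUC-type origin with ampicillin resistance (AmpR with its own bla promoter). The annotated viral framework includes a truncated HIV-1 5' LTR, the Ψ packaging signal with an adjoining gag fragment, the Rev response element for Rev-dependent nuclear export of the genomic RNA, the cPPT/CTS, a WPRE to enhance transcript expression, and a self-inactivating ΔU3 3' LTR. This allows the cassette to be packaged into lentiviral particles and integrated into target cells, although the plasmid could also be used for direct transfection.

The payload is driven by the human ubiquitin C promoter. An mCherry coding sequence is followed by a short FLAG-type epitope fragment, then the SARS-CoV-2 frameshifting stimulation element (listed as an 86 bp wild-type insert), and then a CopGFP coding sequence. In a reporter of this design, the upstream red protein is made by all translating ribosomes, while the downstream green protein is expected to be produced only when ribosomes slip into the -1 frame at the viral element. The green-to-red ratio therefore reports frameshifting efficiency. The record does not spell out the exact reading-frame arrangement. A puromycin N-acetyltransferase gene lies downstream of CopGFP for selection of transduced cells. The feature table shows no promoter, IRES or 2A element immediately before it, so how it is expressed is not stated. The associated work concerns restricting SARS-CoV-2 replication by targeting frameshifting, consistent with use of this reporter for testing frameshifting modulators.
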