Features (pLannotate 1.2.2; 26 found; start..end, strand, type, name):
     43..136     +  rep_origin     SV40 ori (fragment): SV40 origin of replication
    161..198     +  CDS            lacI (fragment): lac repressor; lacI; The lac repressor binds to the lac operator to inhibit transcription in E. coli. This inhibition can be relieved by adding lactose or isopropyl-β-D-thiogalactopyranoside (IPTG).
    211..232     +  protein_bind   CAP binding site: CAP binding activates transcription in the presence of cAMP. E. coli catabolite activator protein
    247..277     +  promoter       lac promoter: promoter for the E. coli lac operon
    285..301     +  protein_bind   lac operator: The lac repressor binds to the lac operator to inhibit transcription in E. coli. This inhibition can be relieved by adding lactose or isopropyl-β-D-thiogalactopyranoside (IPTG). lac repressor encoded by lacI
    335..418     +  polyA_signal   SV40 poly(A) signal (fragment): SV40 polyadenylation signal
    585..914     +  CDS            nef (fragment): NEF_HV1BR - Experimental evidence at protein level: Swiss-Prot protein existence level 1. Extracellular Nef protein targets CD4(+) T-lymphocytes for apoptosis by interacting with CXCR4 surface receptors (PubMed:14990729). From Human immunodeficiency virus type 1 group M subtype B (isolate BRU/LAI) (HIV-1).
    962..1219    +  LTR            5' LTR (truncated): truncated 5' long terminal repeat (LTR) from HIV-1
   1266..1391    +  misc_feature   HIV-1 Ψ: packaging signal of human immunodeficiency virus type 1
   1375..1713    +  CDS            HIV-1 gag (fragment): gag protein from human immunodeficiency virus 1; gag
   1888..2121    +  misc_feature   RRE: The Rev response element (RRE) of HIV-1 allows for Rev-dependent mRNA export from the nucleus to the cytoplasm.
   2498..2598    +  CDS            Rev (fragment): human immunodeficiency virus 1 (HIV-1) Rev protein; rev; enhances nuclear export of unspliced and incompletely spliced viral mRNAs
   2643..2760    +  misc_feature   cPPT/CTS: central polypurine tract and central termination sequence of HIV-1
   2803..3201    +  promoter       UbC promoter: human ubiquitin C promoter
   3216..3923    +  CDS            mCherry: mCherry is a basic (constitutively fluorescent) red fluorescent protein published in 2004, derived from Discosoma sp.. It is reported to be a very rapidly-maturing monomer with low acid sensitivity.
   3927..3947    +  CDS            3xFLAG (fragment): three tandem FLAG® epitope tags
   3959..4040    +  ncRNA          Corona FSE: Accession: RF00507 - Coronavirus frameshifting stimulation element
   4059..4723    +  CDS            CopGFP (fragment): green fluorescent protein 2 from Pontellina plumata, also known as ppluGFP2 (Shagin et al., 2004)
   4847..5446    +  CDS            PuroR: puromycin N-acetyltransferase; pac from Streptomyces alboniger; confers resistance to puromycin
   5460..6048    +  misc_feature   WPRE: woodchuck hepatitis virus posttranscriptional regulatory element
   6056..6121    +  CDS            nef (fragment): NEF_HV1Z2 - Experimental evidence at protein level: Swiss-Prot protein existence level 1. Extracellular Nef protein targets CD4(+) T-lymphocytes for apoptosis by interacting with CXCR4 surface receptors. From Human immunodeficiency virus type 1 group M subtype D (isolate Z2/CDC-Z34) (HIV-1).
   6123..6356    +  LTR            3' LTR (ΔU3): self-inactivating 3' long terminal repeat (LTR) from HIV-1
   6561..6665    +  promoter       AmpR promoter: bla
   6666..7526    +  CDS            AmpR: β-lactamase; bla; confers resistance to ampicillin, carbenicillin, and related antibiotics
   7697..8285    +  rep_origin     ori: high-copy-number ColE1/pMB1/pBR322/pUC origin of replication
   8468..37      +  CDS            lacI (fragment) (across the origin): lac repressor; lacI; The lac repressor binds to the lac operator to inhibit transcription in E. coli. This inhibition can be relieved by adding lactose or isopropyl-β-D-thiogalactopyranoside (IPTG).
>Addgene plasmid #177618 | pCherryGFP-CoV2-WT | addgene full sequence | sequence record 350044 | Addgene NGS Result
GCCTCTCCCCGCGCGTTGGCCGATTCATTAATGCAGCAAGCTCATGGCTGACTAATTTTTTTTATTTATG
CAGAGGCCGAGGCCGCCTCGGCCTCTGAGCTATTCCAGAAGTAGTGAGGAGGCTTTTTTGGAGGCCTAGG
CTTTTGCAAAAAGCTCCCCGTGGCACGACAGGTTTCCCGACTGGAAAGCGGGCAGTGAGCGCAACGCAAT
TAATGTGAGTTAGCTCACTCATTAGGCACCCCAGGCTTTACACTTTATGCTTCCGGCTCGTATGTTGTGT
GGAATTGTGAGCGGATAACAATTTCACACAGGAAACAGCTATGACATGATTACGAATTTCACAAATAAAG
CATTTTTTTCACTGCATTCTAGTTGTGGTTTGTCCAAACTCATCAATGTATCTTATCATGTCTGGATCAA
CTGGATAACTCAAGCTAACCAAAATCATCCCAAACTTCCCACCCCATACCCTATTACCACTGCCAATTAC
CTGTGGTTTCATTTACTCTAAACCTGTGATTCCTCTGAATTATTTTCATTTTAAAGAAATTGTATTTGTT
AAATATGTACTACAAACTTAGTAGTTGGAAGGGCTAATTCACTCCCAAAGAAGACAAGATATCCTTGATC
TGTGGATCTACCACACACAAGGCTACTTCCCTGATTAGCAGAACTACACACCAGGGCCAGGGGTCAGATA
TCCACTGACCTTTGGATGGTGCTACAAGCTAGTACCAGTTGAGCCAGATAAGGTAGAAGAGGCCAATAAA
GGAGAGAACACCAGCTTGTTACACCCTGTGAGCCTGCATGGGATGGATGACCCGGAGAGAGAAGTGTTAG
AGTGGAGGTTTGACAGCCGCCTAGCATTTCATCACGTGGCCCGAGAGCTGCATCCGGAGTACTTCAAGAA
CTGCTGATATCGAGCTTGCTACAAGGGACTTTCCGCTGGGGACTTTCCAGGGAGGCGTGGCCTGGGCGGG
ACTGGGGAGTGGCGAGCCCTCAGATCCTGCATATAAGCAGCTGCTTTTTGCCTGTACTGGGTCTCTCTGG
TTAGACCAGATCTGAGCCTGGGAGCTCTCTGGCTAACTAGGGAACCCACTGCTTAAGCCTCAATAAAGCT
TGCCTTGAGTGCTTCAAGTAGTGTGTGCCCGTCTGTTGTGTGACTCTGGTAACTAGAGATCCCTCAGACC
CTTTTAGTCAGTGTGGAAAATCTCTAGCAGTGGCGCCCGAACAGGGACTTGAAAGCGAAAGGGAAACCAG
AGGAGCTCTCTCGACGCAGGACTCGGCTTGCTGAAGCGCGCACGGCAAGAGGCGAGGGGCGGCGACTGGT
GAGTACGCCAAAAATTTTGACTAGCGGAGGCTAGAAGGAGAGAGATGGGTGCGAGAGCGTCAGTATTAAG
CGGGGGAGAATTAGATCGCGATGGGAAAAAATTCGGTTAAGGCCAGGGGGAAAGAAAAAATATAAATTAA
AACATATAGTATGGGCAAGCAGGGAGCTAGAACGATTCGCAGTTAATCCTGGCCTGTTAGAAACATCAGA
AGGCTGTAGACAAATACTGGGACAGCTACAACCATCCCTTCAGACAGGATCAGAAGAACTTAGATCATTA
TATAATACAGTAGCAACCCTCTATTGTGTGCATCAAAGGATAGAGATAAAAGACACCAAGGAAGCTTTAG
ACAAGATAGAGGAAGAGCAAAACAAAAGTAAGACCACCGCACAGCAAGCGGCCGGCCGCTGATCTTCAGA
CCTGGAGGAGGAGATATGAGGGACAATTGGAGAAGTGAATTATATAAATATAAAGTAGTAAAAATTGAAC
CATTAGGAGTAGCACCCACCAAGGCAAAGAGAAGAGTGGTGCAGAGAGAAAAAAGAGCAGTGGGAATAGG
AGCTTTGTTCCTTGGGTTCTTGGGAGCAGCAGGAAGCACTATGGGCGCAGCGTCAATGACGCTGACGGTA
CAGGCCAGACAATTATTGTCTGGTATAGTGCAGCAGCAGAACAATTTGCTGAGGGCTATTGAGGCGCAAC
AGCATCTGTTGCAACTCACAGTCTGGGGCATCAAGCAGCTCCAGGCAAGAATCCTGGCTGTGGAAAGATA
CCTAAAGGATCAACAGCTCCTGGGGATTTGGGGTTGCTCTGGAAAACTCATTTGCACCACTGCTGTGCCT
TGGAATGCTAGTTGGAGTAATAAATCTCTGGAACAGATTTGGAATCACACGACCTGGATGGAGTGGGACA
GAGAAATTAACAATTACACAAGCTTAATACACTCCTTAATTGAAGAATCGCAAAACCAGCAAGAAAAGAA
TGAACAAGAATTATTGGAATTAGATAAATGGGCAAGTTTGTGGAATTGGTTTAACATAACAAATTGGCTG
TGGTATATAAAATTATTCATAATGATAGTAGGAGGCTTGGTAGGTTTAAGAATAGTTTTTGCTGTACTTT
CTATAGTGAATAGAGTTAGGCAGGGATATTCACCATTATCGTTTCAGACCCACCTCCCAACCCCGAGGGG
ACCCGACAGGCCCGAAGGAATAGAAGAAGAAGGTGGAGAGAGAGACAGAGACAGATCCATTCGATTAGTG
AACGGATCTCGACGGTATCGCCGAATTCACAAATGGCAGTATTCATCCACAATTTTAAAAGAAAAGGGGG
GATTGGGGGGTACAGTGCAGGGGAAAGAATAGTAGACATAATAGCAACAGACATACAAACTAAAGAATTA
CAAAAACAAATTACAAAAATTCAAAATTTTCGGGTTTATTACAGGGACAGCAGAGATCCAGTTTGGACTA
GTGGCCTCCGCGCCGGGTTTTGGCGCCTCCCGCGGGCGCCCCCCTCCTCACGGCGAGCGCTGCCACGTCA
GACGAAGGGCGCAGCGAGCGTCCTGATCCTTCCGCCCGGACGCTCAGGACAGCGGCCCGCTGCTCATAAG
ACTCGGCCTTAGAACCCCAGTATCAGCAGAAGGACATTTTAGGACGGGACTTGGGTGACTCTAGGGCACT
GGTTTTCTTTCCAGAGAGCGGAACAGGCGAGGAAAAGTAGTCCCTTCTCGGCGATTCTGCGGAGGGATCT
CCGTGGGGCGGTGAACGCCGATGATTATATAAGGACGCGCCGGGTGTGGCACAGCTAGTTCCGTCGCAGC
CGGGATTTGGGTCGCGGTTCTTGTTTGTGGATCGCTGTGATCGTCACTTGGCGGCCGCCGCCACCATGGT
GAGCAAGGGCGAGGAGGATAACATGGCCATCATCAAGGAGTTCATGCGCTTCAAGGTGCACATGGAGGGC
TCCGTGAACGGCCACGAGTTCGAGATCGAGGGCGAGGGCGAGGGCCGCCCCTACGAGGGCACCCAGACCG
CCAAGCTGAAGGTGACCAAGGGTGGCCCCCTGCCCTTCGCCTGGGACATCCTGTCCCCTCAGTTCATGTA
CGGCTCCAAGGCCTACGTGAAGCACCCCGCCGACATCCCCGACTACTTGAAGCTGTCCTTCCCCGAGGGC
TTCAAGTGGGAGCGCGTGATGAACTTCGAGGACGGCGGCGTGGTGACCGTGACCCAGGACTCCTCCCTGC
AGGACGGCGAGTTCATCTACAAGGTGAAGCTGCGCGGCACCAACTTCCCCTCCGACGGCCCCGTAATGCA
GAAGAAGACCATGGGCTGGGAGGCCTCCTCCGAGCGGATGTACCCCGAGGACGGCGCCCTGAAGGGCGAG
ATCAAGCAGAGGCTGAAGCTGAAGGACGGCGGCCACTACGACGCTGAGGTCAAGACCACCTACAAGGCCA
AGAAGCCCGTGCAGCTGCCCGGCGCCTACAACGTCAACATCAAGTTGGACATCACCTCCCACAACGAGGA
CTACACCATCGTGGAACAGTACGAACGCGCCGAGGGCCGCCACTCCACCGGCGGCATGGACGAGCTGTAC
AAGGACTACAAGGATGACGACGATAAGTCGTTTTTAAACGGGTTTGCGGTGTAAGTGCAGCCCGTCTTAC
ACCGTGCGGCACAGGCACTAGTACTGATGTCGTATACAGGGCTTTTGACGAGAGCGACGAGAGCGGCCTG
CCCGCCATGGAGATCGAGTGCCGCATCACCGGCACCCTGAACGGCGTGGAGTTCGAGCTGGTGGGCGGCG
GAGAGGGCACCCCCAAGCAGGGCCGCATGACCAACAAGATGAAGAGCACCAAAGGCGCCCTGACCTTCAG
CCCCTACCTGCTGAGCCACGTGATGGGCTACGGCTTCTACCACTTCGGCACCTACCCCAGCGGCTACGAG
AACCCCTTCCTGCACGCCATCAACAACGGCGGCTACACCAACACCCGCATCGAGAAGTACGAGGACGGCG
GCGTGCTGCACGTGAGCTTCAGCTACCGCTACGAGGCCGGCCGCGTGATCGGCGACTTCAAGGTGGTGGG
CACCGGCTTCCCCGAGGACAGCGTGATCTTCACCGACAAGATCATCCGCAGCAACGCCACCGTGGAGCAC
CTGCACCCCATGGGCGATAACGTGCTGGTGGGCAGCTTCGCCCGCACCTTCAGCCTGCGCGACGGCGGCT
ACTACAGCTTCGTGGTGGACAGCCACATGCACTTCAAGAGCGCCATCCACCCCAGCATCCTGCAGAACGG
GGGCCCCATGTTCGCCTTCCGCCGCGTGGAGGAGCTGCACAGCAACACCGAGCTGGGCATCGTGGAGTAC
CAGCACGCCTTCAAGACCCCCATCGCCTTCGCCAGATCCCGCGCTCAGTCGTCCAATTCTGCCGTGGACG
GCACCGCCGGACCCGGCTCCACCGGATCTCGCGAGGGCAGAGGAAGTCTTCTAACATGCGGTGACGTGGA
GGAGAATCCCGGCCCTATGACCGAGTACAAGCCCACGGTGCGCCTCGCCACCCGCGACGACGTCCCCAGG
GCCGTACGCACCCTCGCCGCCGCGTTCGCCGACTACCCCGCCACGCGCCACACCGTCGATCCGGACCGCC
ACATCGAGCGGGTCACCGAGCTGCAAGAACTCTTCCTCACGCGCGTCGGGCTCGACATCGGCAAGGTGTG
GGTCGCGGACGACGGCGCCGCGGTGGCGGTCTGGACCACGCCGGAGAGCGTCGAAGCGGGGGCGGTGTTC
GCCGAGATCGGCCCGCGCATGGCCGAGTTGAGCGGTTCCCGGCTGGCCGCGCAGCAACAGATGGAAGGCC
TCCTGGCGCCGCACCGGCCCAAGGAGCCCGCGTGGTTCCTGGCCACCGTCGGCGTCTCGCCCGACCACCA
GGGCAAGGGTCTGGGCAGCGCCGTCGTGCTCCCCGGAGTGGAGGCGGCCGAGCGCGCCGGGGTGCCCGCC
TTCCTGGAGACCTCCGCGCCCCGCAACCTCCCCTTCTACGAGCGGCTCGGCTTCACCGTCACCGCCGACG
TCGAGGTGCCCGAAGGACCGCGCACCTGGTGCATGACCCGCAAGCCCGGTGCCTGAATCGATAGATCCTA
ATCAACCTCTGGATTACAAAATTTGTGAAAGATTGACTGGTATTCTTAACTATGTTGCTCCTTTTACGCT
ATGTGGATACGCTGCTTTAATGCCTTTGTATCATGCTATTGCTTCCCGTATGGCTTTCATTTTCTCCTCC
TTGTATAAATCCTGGTTGCTGTCTCTTTATGAGGAGTTGTGGCCCGTTGTCAGGCAACGTGGCGTGGTGT
GCACTGTGTTTGCTGACGCAACCCCCACTGGTTGGGGCATTGCCACCACCTGTCAGCTCCTTTCCGGGAC
TTTCGCTTTCCCCCTCCCTATTGCCACGGCGGAACTCATCGCCGCCTGCCTTGCCCGCTGCTGGACAGGG
GCTCGGCTGTTGGGCACTGACAATTCCGTGGTGTTGTCGGGGAAATCATCGTCCTTTCCTTGGCTGCTCG
CCTGTGTTGCCACCTGGATTCTGCGCGGGACGTCCTTCTGCTACGTCCCTTCGGCCCTCAATCCAGCGGA
CCTTCCTTCCCGCGGCCTGCTGCCGGCTCTGCGGCCTCTTCCGCGTCTTCGCCTTCGCCCTCAGACGAGT
CGGATCTCCCTTTGGGCCGCCTCCCCGCCTGAGATCCTTTAAGACCAATGACTTACAAGGCAGCTGTAGA
TCTTAGCCACTTTTTAAAAGAAAAGGGGGGACTGGAAGGGCTAATTCACTCCCAACGAAGACAAGATCTG
CTTTTTGCTTGTACTGGGTCTCTCTGGTTAGACCAGATCTGAGCCTGGGAGCTCTCTGGCTAACTAGGGA
ACCCACTGCTTAAGCCTCAATAAAGCTTGCCTTGAGTGCTTCAAGTAGTGTGTGCCCGTCTGTTGTGTGA
CTCTGGTAACTAGAGATCCCTCAGACCCTTTTAGTCAGTGTGGAAAATCTCTAGCAGTAGTAGTTCATGT
CATCTTATTATTCAGTATTTATAACTTGCAAAGAAATGAATATCAGAGAGTGAGAGGCCCGGGTTAATTA
AGGAAAGGGCTAGATCATTCTTGAAGACGAAAGGGCCTCGTGATACGCCTATTTTTATAGGTTAATGTCA
TGATAATAATGGTTTCTTAGACGTCAGGTGGCACTTTTCGGGGAAATGTGCGCGGAACCCCTATTTGTTT
ATTTTTCTAAATACATTCAAATATGTATCCGCTCATGAGACAATAACCCTGATAAATGCTTCAATAATAT
TGAAAAAGGAAGAGTATGAGTATTCAACATTTCCGTGTCGCCCTTATTCCCTTTTTTGCGGCATTTTGCC
TTCCTGTTTTTGCTCACCCAGAAACGCTGGTGAAAGTAAAAGATGCTGAAGATCAGTTGGGTGCACGAGT
GGGTTACATCGAACTGGATCTCAACAGCGGTAAGATCCTTGAGAGTTTTCGCCCCGAAGAACGTTTTCCA
ATGATGAGCACTTTTAAAGTTCTGCTATGTGGCGCGGTATTATCCCGTGTTGACGCCGGGCAAGAGCAAC
TCGGTCGCCGCATACACTATTCTCAGAATGACTTGGTTGAGTACTCACCAGTCACAGAAAAGCATCTTAC
GGATGGCATGACAGTAAGAGAATTATGCAGTGCTGCCATAACCATGAGTGATAACACTGCGGCCAACTTA
CTTCTGACAACGATCGGAGGACCGAAGGAGCTAACCGCTTTTTTGCACAACATGGGGGATCATGTAACTC
GCCTTGATCGTTGGGAACCGGAGCTGAATGAAGCCATACCAAACGACGAGCGTGACACCACGATGCCTGT
AGCAATGGCAACAACGTTGCGCAAACTATTAACTGGCGAACTACTTACTCTAGCTTCCCGGCAACAATTA
ATAGACTGGATGGAGGCGGATAAAGTTGCAGGACCACTTCTGCGCTCGGCCCTTCCGGCTGGCTGGTTTA
TTGCTGATAAATCTGGAGCCGGTGAGCGTGGGTCTCGCGGTATCATTGCAGCACTGGGGCCAGATGGTAA
GCCCTCCCGTATCGTAGTTATCTACACGACGGGGAGTCAGGCAACTATGGATGAACGAAATAGACAGATC
GCTGAGATAGGTGCCTCACTGATTAAGCATTGGTAACTGTCAGACCAAGTTTACTCATATATACTTTAGA
TTGATTTAAAACTTCATTTTTAATTTAAAAGGATCTAGGTGAAGATCCTTTTTGATAATCTCATGACCAA
AATCCCTTAACGTGAGTTTTCGTTCCACTGAGCGTCAGACCCCGTAGAAAAGATCAAAGGATCTTCTTGA
GATCCTTTTTTTCTGCGCGTAATCTGCTGCTTGCAAACAAAAAAACCACCGCTACCAGCGGTGGTTTGTT
TGCCGGATCAAGAGCTACCAACTCTTTTTCCGAAGGTAACTGGCTTCAGCAGAGCGCAGATACCAAATAC
TGTTCTTCTAGTGTAGCCGTAGTTAGGCCACCACTTCAAGAACTCTGTAGCACCGCCTACATACCTCGCT
CTGCTAATCCTGTTACCAGTGGCTGCTGCCAGTGGCGATAAGTCGTGTCTTACCGGGTTGGACTCAAGAC
GATAGTTACCGGATAAGGCGCAGCGGTCGGGCTGAACGGGGGGTTCGTGCACACAGCCCAGCTTGGAGCG
AACGACCTACACCGAACTGAGATACCTACAGCGTGAGCTATGAGAAAGCGCCACGCTTCCCGAAGGGAGA
AAGGCGGACAGGTATCCGGTAAGCGGCAGGGTCGGAACAGGAGAGCGCACGAGGGAGCTTCCAGGGGGAA
ACGCCTGGTATCTTTATAGTCCTGTCGGGTTTCGCCACCTCTGACTTGAGCGTCGATTTTTGTGATGCTC
GTCAGGGGGGCGGAGCCTATGGAAAAACGCCAGCAACGCGGCCTTTTTACGGTTCCTGGCCTTTTGCTGG
CCTTTTGCTCACATGTTCTTTCCTGCGTTATCCCCTGATTCTGTGGATAACCGTATTACCGCCTTTGAGT
GAGCTGATACCGCTCGCCGCAGCCGAACGACCGAGCGCAGCGAGTCAGTGAGCGAGGAAGCGGAAGAGCG
CCCAATACGCAAACC
